>Addgene plasmid #153625 | pGBW-m4252862 | addgene full sequence | sequence record 300590 | Ginkgo NGS Result
CACCATGTACAGCTTTGTATCTGAAGAGACAGGCACTCTCATCGTTAATTCAGTGTTGCTGTTCCTGGCA
TTTGTGGTCTTCCTTTTAGTGACCCTAGCGATACTGACGGCCCTCCGGCTGTGCGCTTATTGTTGTAACA
TTGTCAACGTTAGTCTCGTGAAGCCCTCGTTCTACGTTTATTCCCGCGTGAAAAATCTAAACAGCTCCCG
TGTGCCTGATCTTCTTGTCGAAAACCTTTACTTTCAGTCGTACCCCTATGACGTACCAGATTATGCGTAA
GCTAGCTTGACTGACTGAGATACAGCGTACCTTCAGCTCACAGACATGATAAGATACATTGATGAGTTTG
GACAAACCACAACTAGAATGCAGTGAAAAAAATGCTTTATTTGTGAAATTTGTGATGCTATTGCTTTATT
TGTAACCATTATAAGCTGCAATAAACAAGTTAACAACAACAATTGCATTCATTTTATGTTTCAGGTTCAG
GGGGAGGTGTGGGAGGTTTTTTAAAGCAAGTAAAACCTCTACAAATGTGGTATTGGCCCATCTCTATCGG
TATCGTAGCATAACCCCTTGGGGCCTCTAAACGGGTCTTGAGGGGTTTTTTGTGCCCCTCGGGCCGGATT
GCTATCTACCGGCATTGGCGCAGAAAAAAATGCCTGATGCGACGCTGCGCGTCTTATACTCCCACATATG
CCAGATTCAGCAACGGATACGGCTTCCCCAACTTGCCCACTTCCATACGTGTCCTCCTTACCAGAAATTT
ATCCTTAAGGTCGTCAGCTATCCTGCAGGCGATCTCTCGATTTCGATCAAGACATTCCTTTAATGGTCTT
TTCTGGACACCACTAGGGGTCAGAAGTAGTTCATCAAACTTTCTTCCCTCCCTAATCTCATTGGTTACCT
TGGGCTATCGAAACTTAATTAACCAGTCAAGTCAGCTACTTGGCGAGATCGACTTGTCTGGGTTTCGACT
ACGCTCAGAATTGCGTCAGTCAAGTTCGATCTGGTCCTTGCTATTGCACCCGTTCTCCGATTACGAGTTT
CATTTAAATCATGTGAGCAAAAGGCCAGCAAAAGGCCAGGAACCGTAAAAAGGCCGCGTTGCTGGCGTTT
TTCCATAGGCTCCGCCCCCCTGACGAGCATCACAAAAATCGACGCTCAAGTCAGAGGTGGCGAAACCCGA
CAGGACTATAAAGATACCAGGCGTTTCCCCCTGGAAGCTCCCTCGTGCGCTCTCCTGTTCCGACCCTGCC
GCTTACCGGATACCTGTCCGCCTTTCTCCCTTCGGGAAGCGTGGCGCTTTCTCATAGCTCACGCTGTAGG
TATCTCAGTTCGGTGTAGGTCGTTCGCTCCAAGCTGGGCTGTGTGCACGAACCCCCCGTTCAGCCCGACC
GCTGCGCCTTATCCGGTAACTATCGTCTTGAGTCCAACCCGGTAAGACACGACTTATCGCCACTGGCAGC
AGCCACTGGTAACAGGATTAGCAGAGCGAGGTATGTAGGCGGTGCTACAGAGTTCTTGAAGTGGTGGCCT
AACTACGGCTACACTAGAAGAACAGTATTTGGTATCTGCGCTCTGCTGAAGCCAGTTACCTTCGGAAAAA
GAGTTGGTAGCTCTTGATCCGGCAAACAAACCACCGCTGGTAGCGGTGGTTTTTTTGTTTGCAAGCAGCA
GATTACGCGCAGAAAAAAAGGATCTCAAGAAGATCCTTTGATCTTTTCTACGGGGTCTGACGCTCAGTGG
AACGAAAACTCACGTTAAGGGATTTTGGTCATGAGATTATCAAAAAGGATCTTCACCTAGATCCTTTTAA
ATTAAAAATGAAGTTTTAAATCAATCTAAAGTATATATGAGTAAACTTGGTCTGACAGTTACCAATGCTT
AATCAGTGAGGCACCTATCTCAGCGATCTGTCTATTTCGTTCATCCATAGTTGCATTTAAATTTCCGAAC
TCTCCAAGGCCCTCGTCGGAAAATCTTCAAACCTTTCGTCCGATCCATCTTGCAGGCTACCTCTCGAACG
AACTATCGCAAGTCTCTTGGCCGGCCTTGCGCCTTGGCTATTGCTTGGCAGCGCCTATCGCCAGGTATTA
CTCCAATCCCGAATATCCGAGATCGGGATCACCCGAGAGAAGTTCAACCTACATCCTCAATCCCGATCTA
TCCGAGATCCGAGGAATATCGAAATCGGGGCGCGCCTGGCCTCCGCGCCGGGTTTTGGCGCCTCCCGCGG
GCGCCCCCCTCGTCACGGCGAGCGCTGCCACGTCAGACGAAGGGCGCAGGAGCGTCCTGATCCTTCCGCC
CGGACGCTCAGGACAGCGGCCCGCTGCTCATAAGACTCGGCCTTAGAACCCCAGTATCAGCAGAAGGACA
TTTTAGGACGGGACTTGGGTGACTCTAGGGCACTGGTTTTCTTTCCAGAGAGCGGAACAGGCGAGGAAAA
GTAGTCCCTTCTCGGCGATTCTGCGGAGGGATCTCCGTGGGGCGGTGAACGCCGATGATTATATAAGGAC
GCGCCGGGTGTGGCACAGCTAGTTCCGTCGCAGCCGGGATTTGGGTCGCGGTTCTTGTTTGTGGATCGCT
GTGATCGTCACTTGGTGAGTAGCGGGCTGCTGGGCTGGCCGGGGCTTTCGTGGCCGCCGGGCCGCTCGGT
GGGACGGAAGCGTGTGGAGAGACCGCCAAGGGCTGTAGTCTGGGTCCGCGAGCAAGGTTGCCCTGAACTG
GGGGTTGGGGGGAGCGCAGCAAAATGGCGGCTGTTCCCGAGTCTTGAATGGAAGACGCTTGTGAGGCGGG
CTGTGAGGTCGTTGAAACAAGGTGGGGGGCATGGTGGGCGGCAAGAACCCAAGGTCTTGAGCCCTTCGCT
AATGCGGGAAAGCTCTTATTCGGGTGAGATGGGCTGGGCACCATCTGGGGACCCTGACGTGAAGTTTGTC
ACTGACTGGAGAACTCGGTTTGTCGTCTGTTGCGGGGGCGGCAGTTATGGCGGTGCCGTTGGGCAGTGCA
CCCGTACCTTTGGGAGCGCGCGCCCTCGTCGTGTCGTGACGTCACCCGTTCTGTTGGCTTATAATGCAGG
GTGGGGCCACCAGCCGGTAGGTGTGCGGTAGGCTTTTCTCCGTCGCAGGACGCAGGGTTCGGGCCTAGGG
TAGGCTCTCCTGAATCGACAGGCGCCGGACCTCTGGTGAGGGGAGGGATAAGTGAGGCGTCAGTTTCTTT
GGTCGGTTTTATGTACCTATCTTCTTAAGTAGCTGAAGCTCCGGTTTTGAACTATGCGCTCGGGGTTGGC
GAGTGTGTTTTGTGAAGTTTTTTAGGCACCTTTTGAAATGTAATCATTTGGGTCAATATGTAATTTTCAG
TGTTAGACTTGTAAATTGTCCGCTAAATTCTGGCCGTTTTTGGCTTTTTTGTTAGACAACATGACCGAGT
ACAAGCCCACGGTGCGCCTCGCCACCCGCGACGACGTCCCCAGGGCCGTACGCACCCTCGCCGCCGCGTT
CGCCGACTACCCCGCCACGCGCCACACCGTCGATCCGGACCGCCACATCGAGCGGGTCACCGAGCTGCAA
GAACTCTTCCTCACGCGCGTCGGGCTCGACATCGGCAAGGTGTGGGTCGCGGACGACGGCGCCGCGGTGG
CGGTCTGGACCACGCCGGAGAGCGTCGAAGCGGGGGCGGTGTTCGCCGAGATCGGCCCGCGCATGGCCGA
GTTGAGCGGTTCCCGGCTGGCCGCGCAGCAACAGATGGAGGGCCTCCTGGCGCCGCACCGGCCCAAGGAG
CCCGCGTGGTTCCTGGCCACCGTCGGCGTCTCGCCCGACCACCAGGGCAAGGGTCTGGGCAGCGCCGTCG
TGCTCCCCGGAGTGGAGGCCGCCGAGCGCGCCGGGGTGCCCGCCTTCCTGGAGACCTCCGCGCCCCGCAA
CCTCCCCTTCTACGAGCGGCTCGGCTTCACCGTCACCGCCGACGTCGAGGTGCCCGAAGGACCGCGCACC
TGGTGCATGACCCGCAAGCCCGGTGCCTAGGCTAGTATGTAAGCCTAGTCTTAGATAATAAAATCGCTAT
CCATCGAAGATGGATGTGTGTTGGTTTTTTGTGTGTGTAACGCTAGGCGCGCCTGGTGTACCGAGAACGA
TCCTCTCAGTGCGAGTCTCGACGATCCATATCGTTGCTTGGCAGTCAGCCAGTCGGAATCCAGCTTGGGA
CCCAGGAAGTCCAATCGTCAGATATTGTACTCAAGCCTGGTCACGGCAGCGTACCGATCTGTTTAAACCT
AGATATTGATAGTCTGATCGGTCAACGTATAATCGAGTCCTAGCTTTTGCAAACATCTATCAAGAGACAG
GATCAGCAGGAGGCTTTCGCATGAGTATTCAACATTTCCGTGTCGCCCTTATTCCCTTTTTTGCGGCATT
TTGCCTTCCTGTTTTTGCTCACCCAGAAACGCTGGTGAAAGTAAAAGATGCTGAAGATCAGTTGGGTGCG
CGAGTGGGTTACATCGAACTGGATCTCAACAGCGGTAAGATCCTTGAGAGTTTTCGCCCCGAAGAACGCT
TTCCAATGATGAGCACTTTTAAAGTTCTGCTATGTGGCGCGGTATTATCCCGTATTGACGCCGGGCAAGA
GCAACTCGGTCGCCGCATACACTATTCTCAGAATGACTTGGTTGAGTATTCACCAGTCACAGAAAAGCAT
CTTACGGATGGCATGACAGTAAGAGAATTATGCAGTGCTGCCATAACCATGAGTGATAACACTGCGGCCA
ACTTACTTCTGACAACGATTGGAGGACCGAAGGAGCTAACCGCTTTTTTGCACAACATGGGGGATCATGT
AACTCGCCTTGATCGTTGGGAACCGGAGCTGAATGAAGCCATACCAAACGACGAGCGTGACACCACGATG
CCTGTAGCAATGGCAACAACCTTGCGTAAACTATTAACTGGCGAACTACTTACTCTAGCTTCCCGGCAAC
AGTTGATAGACTGGATGGAGGCGGATAAAGTTGCAGGACCACTTCTGCGCTCGGCCCTTCCGGCTGGCTG
GTTTATTGCTGATAAATCTGGAGCCGGTGAGCGTGGGTCTCGCGGTATCATTGCAGCACTGGGGCCAGAT
GGTAAGCCCTCCCGTATCGTAGTTATCTACACGACGGGGAGTCAGGCAACTATGGATGAACGAAATAGAC
AGATCGCTGAGATAGGTGCCTCACTGATTAAGCATTGGTAACCGATTCTAGGTGCATTGGCGCAGAAAAA
AATGCCTGATGCGACGCTGCGCGTCTTATACTCCCACATATGCCAGATTCAGCAACGGATACGGCTTCCC
CAACTTGCCCACTTCCATACGTGTCCTCCTTACCAGAAATTTATCCTTAAGATCCCGAATCGTTTAAACT
CGACTCTGGCTCTATCGAATCTCCGTCGTTTCGAGCTTACGCGAACAGCCGTGGCGCTCATTTGCTCGTC
GGGCATCGAATCTCGTCAGCTATCGTCAGCTTACCTTTTTGGCAGCGATCGCGGCTCCCGACATCTTGGA
CCATTAGCTCCACAGGTATCTTCTTCCCTCTAGTGGTCATAACAGCAGCTTCAGCTACCTCTCAATTCAA
AAAACCCCTCAAGACCCGTTTAGAGGCCCCAAGGGGTTATGCTATCAATCGTTGCGTTACACACACAAAA
AACCAACACACATCCATCTTCGATGGATAGCGATTTTATTATCTAACTGCTGATCGAGTGTAGCCAGATC
TAGTAATCAATTACGGGGTCATTAGTTCATAGCCCATATATGGAGTTCCGCGTTACATAACTTACGGTAA
ATGGCCCGCCTGGCTGACCGCCCAACGACCCCCGCCCATTGACGTCAATAATGACGTATGTTCCCATAGT
AACGCCAATAGGGACTTTCCATTGACGTCAATGGGTGGAGTATTTACGGTAAACTGCCCACTTGGCAGTA
CATCAAGTGTATCATATGCCAAGTACGCCCCCTATTGACGTCAATGACGGTAAATGGCCCGCCTGGCATT
ATGCCCAGTACATGACCTTATGGGACTTTCCTACTTGGCAGTACATCTACGTATTAGTCATCGCTATTAC
CATGCTGATGCGGTTTTGGCAGTACATCAATGGGCGTGGATAGCGGTTTGACTCACGGGGATTTCCAAGT
CTCCACCCCATTGACGTCAATGGGAGTTTGTTTTGGCACCAAAATCAACGGGACTTTCCAAAATGTCGTA
ACAACTCCGCCCCATTGACGCAAATGGGCGGTAGGCGTGTACGGTGGGAGGTCTATATAAGCAGAGCTGG
TTTAGTGAACCGTCAGATCAGATCTTTGTCGATCCTACCATCCACTCGACACACCCGCCAGCGGCCGC
Features (pLannotate 1.2.2; 19 found; start..end, strand, type, name):
      5..229     +  CDS            E: VEMP_SARS2 - Experimental evidence at protein level: Swiss-Prot protein existence level 1. Plays a central role in virus morphogenesis and assembly. Acts as a viroporin and self-assembles in host membranes forming pentameric protein-lipid pores that allow ion transport. Also plays a role in the induction of apoptosis (By similarity). Regulates the localization of S protein at cis-Golgi, the place of virus budding (PubMed:33229438). May act by slowing down the cell secretory pathway (PubMed:33229438). May interfere with tight-junction stability by interacting with host MPP5. This would result i
    330..451     -  polyA_signal   SV40 poly(A) signal: SV40 polyadenylation signal
    474..543     -  CDS            large T antigen (fragment): large T antigen from SV40 (simian virus 40)
    566..612     +  terminator     T7 terminator: transcription terminator for bacteriophage T7 RNA polymerase
    642..778     +  terminator     rrnG terminator: transcription terminator from the E. coli ribosomal RNA rrnG operon (Albrechtsen et al., 1991)
    823..894     +  misc_feature   3' β-globin insulator: insulator downstream of the human β-globin locus (Farrell et al., 2002)
   1120..1708    -  rep_origin     ori: high-copy-number ColE1/pMB1/pBR322/pUC origin of replication
   1880..1944    -  CDS            bla(M) (fragment): β-lactamase lacking the signal sequence; bla(M); allows cytosolic expression of β-lactamase
   2208..3417    +  promoter       UbC promoter: human ubiquitin C promoter
   3421..4018    +  CDS            PuroR (fragment): puromycin N-acetyltransferase; pac from Streptomyces; confers resistance to puromycin
   4047..4095    +  polyA_signal   poly(A) signal: synthetic polyadenylation signal
   4361..5221    +  CDS            AmpR: β-lactamase; bla; confers resistance to ampicillin, carbenicillin, and related antibiotics
   5234..5370    +  terminator     rrnG terminator: transcription terminator from the E. coli ribosomal RNA rrnG operon (Albrechtsen et al., 1991)
   5522..5593    +  misc_feature   5' β-globin insulator: insulator upstream of the human β-globin locus (Farrell et al., 2002)
   5598..5644    -  terminator     T7 terminator: transcription terminator for bacteriophage T7 RNA polymerase
   5662..5710    -  polyA_signal   poly(A) signal: synthetic polyadenylation signal
   5791..6094    +  enhancer       CMV enhancer: human cytomegalovirus immediate early enhancer
   6167..6184    -  promoter       CMV promoter (fragment): human cytomegalovirus (CMV) immediate early promoter
   6247..6298    +  promoter       CMVd2 promoter: truncated human cytomegalovirus (CMV) immediate early promoter that yields moderately reduced expression relative to the full-length promoter
