[The description below was written by a language model from this plasmid's Addgene catalogue record and pLannotate feature annotations shown in this document.]
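Description:
pGBW-m4252862 is a mammalian expression plasmid carrying the wild-type envelope (E) gene of SARS-CoV-2, built on a pTwist_CMV_Puro_6 backbone from which an AarI site has been removed. It is maintained in E. coli as a high-copy plasmid through a ColE1/pUC-type origin and selected with ampicillin via a full-length β-lactamase gene. The sequenced construct is about 6.4 kb, consistent with the roughly 6.1 kb backbone plus the small insert.

The E coding sequence lies immediately downstream of the CMV immediate-early enhancer and promoter elements, which wrap around the numbering origin of the circular map. According to the catalogue entry, the backbone supplies a C-terminal TEV-cleavable HA tag, although the automated annotation does not call out the TEV site or the HA epitope as separate features. An SV40 polyadenylation signal is annotated just downstream of the insert, on the opposite strand in this annotation. A second, independent cassette uses the human ubiquitin C promoter to drive puromycin N-acetyltransferase, followed by a synthetic poly(A) signal, allowing puromycin selection of transfected mammalian cells. The expression units are bracketed by β-globin insulator fragments, bacterial rrnG and T7 terminators and an additional synthetic poly(A) signal, elements that typically limit transcriptional read-through and interference between the cassettes and the bacterial backbone.

E is a small viroporin that forms pentameric ion-conducting pores in host membranes and contributes to virion assembly and budding. This plasmid is suited to expressing it in cultured mammalian cells, where the HA tag would permit detection or pull-down and the TEV site would permit tag removal.
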