Addgene plasmid #153625: pGBW-m4252862
Purpose: Mammalian expression plasmid for SARS-CoV-2 E (envelope)
Depositing lab: Ginkgo Bioworks & Benjie Chen. Depositing organization: Ginkgo Bioworks.
Backbone
  Vector backbone: pTwist_CMV_Puro_6 with AarI site removed
  Backbone size w/o insert (bp): 6080
  Vector type: Mammalian Expression
  Selectable markers: Puromycin
Growth in bacteria
  Bacterial resistance: Ampicillin, 100 μg/mL
  Growth temperature: 37°C
  Growth strain: DH5alpha
  Copy number: High Copy
Gene/Insert
  Gene/Insert name: SARS-CoV-2 E (envelope) (alt names: envelope protein; E protein)
  Species: Severe acute respiratory syndrome coronavirus 2
  Insert size (bp): 221
  Mutation: wt
  Entrez Gene: E (a.k.a. GU280_gp04)
  Promoter: CMV
  Tag / fusion protein: Cleavable TEV;HA (C terminal on backbone)
  Cloning method: Unknown
Resource information
  A portion of this plasmid was derived from a plasmid made by: GinkgoBioworks
Depositor comments: NCBI reference sequence: 43740570
How to cite: pGBW-m4252862 was a gift from Ginkgo Bioworks & Benjie Chen (Addgene plasmid # 153625 ; http://n2t.net/addgene:153625 ; RRID:Addgene_153625)
